Addgene plasmid #55882: mRuby-VASP-5
Purpose: Localization: Actin/Focal Adhesions, Excitation: 558, Emission: 605
Depositing lab: Michael Davidson. Depositing organization: Florida State University, Tallahassee.
Backbone
  Vector backbone: mRuby
  Backbone size w/o insert (bp): 4750
  Vector type: Mammalian Expression
  Selectable markers: Neomycin (select with G418)
Growth in bacteria
  Bacterial resistance: Kanamycin, 50 μg/mL
  Growth temperature: 37°C
  Growth strain: DH5alpha
  Copy number: High Copy
Gene/Insert
  Gene/Insert name: VASP (alt name: NM_009499)
  Species: M. musculus (mouse)
  Mutation: A209T in VASP
  Promoter: CMV
  Tag / fusion protein: mRuby
  Cloning method: Unknown
  Sequencing primers: 5′ CMV-F; 3′ SV40pA-R
Terms and licenses: Academic/Nonprofit Terms; Industry Terms
Depositor comments: . Excitation = 558; Emission = 605
How to cite: mRuby-VASP-5 was a gift from Michael Davidson (Addgene plasmid # 55882 ; http://n2t.net/addgene:55882 ; RRID:Addgene_55882)
