[The description below was written by a language model from this plasmid's Addgene catalogue record and pLannotate feature annotations shown in this document.]
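Description:
mRuby-VASP-5 is a mammalian expression plasmid that produces mouse VASP (vasodilator-stimulated phosphoprotein) fused to the red fluorescent protein mRuby. The feature table shows the layout typical of C1-style fluorescent protein vectors. A human cytomegalovirus immediate early enhancer and promoter drives the mRuby coding sequence. A short linker and the Vasp open reading frame follow directly, so mRuby sits at the N-terminus of VASP. The "5" in the name probably refers to linker length, but the record does not say so. Transcripts are terminated by an SV40 polyadenylation signal. The small large T antigen fragment annotated just upstream of that signal is most likely part of the SV40-derived terminator region, not a functional element. The catalogue entry notes an A209T substitution in VASP.

The plasmid replicates in E. coli at high copy from a ColE1/pUC-type origin, and it also carries an f1 phage origin. A single Tn5 aminoglycoside phosphotransferase gene (NeoR/KanR) serves both hosts. A bacterial bla promoter drives it for kanamycin selection in bacteria, and the SV40 enhancer/early promoter drives it for G418 selection of stably transfected mammalian cells, with an HSV TK polyadenylation signal downstream. The short ble and bGH poly(A) fragments appear to be backbone remnants or partial annotation matches.

VASP is an Ena/VASP family protein that associates with actin and promotes filament elongation by protecting barbed ends from capping. The fusion is intended as a localization marker for actin structures and focal adhesions in fluorescence imaging. mRuby has a recorded excitation of 558 nm and emission of 605 nm.
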