Features (pLannotate 1.2.2; 15 found; start..end, strand, type, name):
      1..304     +  enhancer       CMV enhancer: human cytomegalovirus immediate early enhancer
    305..508     +  promoter       CMV promoter: human cytomegalovirus (CMV) immediate early promoter
    553..1233    +  CDS            mRuby: mRuby is a basic (constitutively fluorescent) red fluorescent protein published in 2009, derived from Entacmaea quadricolor. It has low acid sensitivity.
   1249..2373    +  CDS            Vasp: VASP_MOUSE - Experimental evidence at protein level: Swiss-Prot protein existence level 1. Ena/VASP proteins are actin-associated proteins involved in a range of processes dependent on cytoskeleton remodeling and cell polarity such as axon guidance, lamellipodial and filopodial dynamics, platelet activation and cell migration. VASP promotes actin filament elongation. It protects the barbed end of growing actin filaments against capping and increases the rate of actin polymerization in the presence of capping protein. VASP stimulates actin filament elongation by promoting the transfer of profil
   2392..2475    +  CDS            large T antigen (fragment): large T antigen from SV40 (simian virus 40)
   2498..2619    +  polyA_signal   SV40 poly(A) signal: SV40 polyadenylation signal
   2653..3081    -  rep_origin     f1 ori (sequence partly withheld): f1 bacteriophage origin of replication; arrow indicates direction of (+) strand synthesis
   3108..3212    +  promoter       AmpR promoter: bla
   3214..3571    +  promoter       SV40 promoter: SV40 enhancer and early promoter
   3606..4400    +  CDS            NeoR/KanR: aminoglycoside phosphotransferase from Tn5; aph(3')-II (or nptII); confers resistance to neomycin, kanamycin, and G418 (Geneticin®)
   4421..4573    +  CDS            ble (fragment): BLE_KLEPN - Experimental evidence at protein level: Swiss-Prot protein existence level 1. Binding protein with a strong affinity to the bleomycin family of antibiotics. Binds to CL990; an antimitotic-antibiotic compound. From Klebsiella pneumoniae.
   4632..4679    +  polyA_signal   HSV TK poly(A) signal: herpes simplex virus thymidine kinase polyadenylation signal (Cole and Stacy, 1985)
   4770..4786    -  polyA_signal   bGH poly(A) signal (fragment): bovine growth hormone polyadenylation signal
   5008..5596    +  rep_origin     ori: high-copy-number ColE1/pMB1/pBR322/pUC origin of replication
   5711..5770    +  enhancer       CMV enhancer (fragment): human cytomegalovirus immediate early enhancer
>Addgene plasmid #55882 | mRuby-VASP-5 | addgene full sequence | sequence record 221620 | Addgene NGS Result
CGTTACATAACTTACGGTAAATGGCCCGCCTGGCTGACCGCCCAACGACCCCCGCCCATTGACGTCAATA
ATGACGTATGTTCCCATAGTAACGCCAATAGGGACTTTCCATTGACGTCAATGGGTGGAGTATTTACGGT
AAACTGCCCACTTGGCAGTACATCAAGTGTATCATATGCCAAGTACGCCCCCTATTGACGTCAATGACGG
TAAATGGCCCGCCTGGCATTATGCCCAGTACATGACCTTATGGGACTTTCCTACTTGGCAGTACATCTAC
GTATTAGTCATCGCTATTACCATGGTGATGCGGTTTTGGCAGTACATCAATGGGCGTGGATAGCGGTTTG
ACTCACGGGGATTTCCAAGTCTCCACCCCATTGACGTCAATGGGAGTTTGTTTTGGCACCAAAATCAACG
GGACTTTCCAAAATGTCGTAACAACTCCGCCCCATTGACGCAAATGGGCGGTAGGCGTGTACGGTGGGAG
GTCTATATAAGCAGAGCTGGTTTAGTGAACCGTCAGATCCGCTAGCGCTACCGGTCGCCACCATGAACAG
CCTGATCAAAGAAAACATGCGGATGAAGGTGGTGCTGGAAGGCAGCGTGAACGGCCACCAGTTCAAGTGC
ACCGGCGAGGGCGAGGGCAACCCCTACATGGGCACCCAGACCATGCGGATCAAAGTGATCGAGGGCGGAC
CTCTGCCCTTCGCCTTCGACATCCTGGCCACATCCTTCATGTACGGCAGCCGGACCTTCATCAAGTACCC
CAAGGGCATCCCCGATTTCTTCAAGCAGAGCTTCCCCGAGGGCTTCACCTGGGAGAGAGTGACCAGATAC
GAGGACGGCGGCGTGATCACCGTGATGCAGGACACCAGCCTGGAAGATGGCTGCCTGGTGTACCATGCCC
AGGTCAGGGGCGTGAATTTTCCCAGCAACGGCGCCGTGATGCAGAAGAAAACCAAGGGCTGGGAGCCCAA
CACCGAGATGATGTACCCCGCTGACGGCGGACTGAGAGGCTACACCCACATGGCCCTGAAGGTGGACGGC
GGAGGGCACCTGAGCTGCAGCTTCGTGACCACCTACCGATCCAAGAAAACCGTGGGCAACATCAAGATGC
CCGGCATCCACGCCGTGGACCACCGGCTGGAAAGGCTGGAAGAGTCCGACAACGAGATGTTCGTGGTGCA
GCGGGAGCACGCCGTGGCCAAGTTCGCCGGCCTGGGCGGAGGGTCCGGACTCAGATCTATGAGCGAGACG
GTCATCTGTTCCAGCCGGGCTACTGTGATGCTTTATGATGACAGCAACAAGCGATGGCTCCCTGCTGGCA
CTGGTCCCCAGGCCTTCAGCCGCGTCCAGATATACCACAACCCCACTGCTAACTCCTTCCGAGTTGTTGG
CCGCAAGATGCAGCCGGATCAGCAGGTGGTTATCAACTGTGCCATCATTCGGGGTGTCAAGTACAATCAG
GCCACTCCCATCTTCCATCAGTGGCGAGATGCCCGCCAGGTCTGGGGCCTCAACTTCGGCAGCAAGGAGG
ACGCCATACAGTTTGCAACAGGCATGGCCAACGCCCTAGAGGCCTTGGAAGGAGGTGGGCCTCCCCCAGC
CCCAGCACCCCCTGCCTGGTCTGCCCAGAATGGTCCCTCCCCAGAGGAGCTGGAACAACAGAAAAGGCAG
CCGGAGCATATGGAGCGCCGGGTCTCCAATGCAGGAGGCCCACCTGCTCCCCCAGCTGGGGGCCCTCCTC
CACCTCCAGGACCTCCCCCTCCTCCAGGTCCCCCCCCACCCCCAGGTCTGCCCTCCTCAGGGGTATCTGG
GGCAGGTCATGGAGCAGGGGCAGCCCCACCCCCTGCACCCCCACTCCCTACAACACAGGGCCCCAATAGT
GGGGGTTCCGGGGCCCCAGGCCTGGCTGCTGCCATTGCTGGAGCCAAACTCAGGAAAGTGAGCAAGCAGG
AGGAGGCCTCTGGGGGGCCCCTGGCCCCCAAAGCTGAGAACAGTCGAAGCACTGGTGGGGGGCTTATGGA
AGAGATGAACGCCATGCTGGCCCGGAGAAGAAAAGCCACACAGGTTGGGGAGAAGCCCCCCAAAGACGAG
TCAGCCAGTGAGGAGTCAGAGGCCCGACTCCCTGCCCAGAGTGAACCTGTGAGAAGACCCTGGGAGAAGA
ACAGCACAACCTTGCCAAGGATGAAGTCGTCCTCTTCTGTGACTACCTCCGAGGCCCACCCCTCGACGCC
CTGCTCCAGTGATGACTCCGACTTGGAGAGGGTGAAGCAGGAGCTTCTGGAAGAGGTGCGGAAGGAGCTA
CAGAAAATGAAAGAGGAAATCATCGAAGTCTTTGTCCAGGAGCTGAGGAAGCGGGGTTCTCCTTGAGCGG
CCGCGACTCTAGATCATAATCAGCCATACCACATTTGTAGAGGTTTTACTTGCTTTAAAAAACCTCCCAC
ACCTCCCCCTGAACCTGAAACATAAAATGAATGCAATTGTTGTTGTTAACTTGTTTATTGCAGCTTATAA
TGGTTACAAATAAAGCAATAGCATCACAAATTTCACAAATAAAGCATTTTTTTCACTGCATTCTAGTTGT
GGTTTGTCCAAACTCATCAATGTATCTTAAGGCGTAAATTGTAAGCGTTAATATTTTGTTAAAATTCGCG
TTAAATTTTTGTTAAATCAGCTCATTTTTTAACCAATAGGCCGAAATCGGCAAAATCCCTTATAAATCAA
AAGAATAGACCGAGATAGGGT
[37 nt withheld, positions 2752-2788]
AAAGAACGTGGACTCCAACGTCAAAGG
[49 nt withheld, positions 2816-2864]
T
[91 nt withheld, positions 2866-2956]
G
[124 nt withheld, positions 2958-3081]
CAGGTGGCACTTTTCGGGGAAATGTGCGCGGAACCCCTATTTGTTTATTTTTCTAAATACATTCAAATAT
GTATCCGCTCATGAGACAATAACCCTGATAAATGCTTCAATAATATTGAAAAAGGAAGAGTCCTGAGGCG
GAAAGAACCAGCTGTGGAATGTGTGTCAGTTAGGGTGTGGAAAGTCCCCAGGCTCCCCAGCAGGCAGAAG
TATGCAAAGCATGCATCTCAATTAGTCAGCAACCAGGTGTGGAAAGTCCCCAGGCTCCCCAGCAGGCAGA
AGTATGCAAAGCATGCATCTCAATTAGTCAGCAACCATAGTCCCGCCCCTAACTCCGCCCATCCCGCCCC
TAACTCCGCCCAGTTCCGCCCATTCTCCGCCCCATGGCTGACTAATTTTTTTTATTTATGCAGAGGCCGA
GGCCGCCTCGGCCTCTGAGCTATTCCAGAAGTAGTGAGGAGGCTTTTTTGGAGGCCTAGGCTTTTGCAAA
GATCGATCAAGAGACAGGATGAGGATCGTTTCGCATGATTGAACAAGATGGATTGCACGCAGGTTCTCCG
GCCGCTTGGGTGGAGAGGCTATTCGGCTATGACTGGGCACAACAGACAATCGGCTGCTCTGATGCCGCCG
TGTTCCGGCTGTCAGCGCAGGGGCGCCCGGTTCTTTTTGTCAAGACCGACCTGTCCGGTGCCCTGAATGA
ACTGCAAGACGAGGCAGCGCGGCTATCGTGGCTGGCCACGACGGGCGTTCCTTGCGCAGCTGTGCTCGAC
GTTGTCACTGAAGCGGGAAGGGACTGGCTGCTATTGGGCGAAGTGCCGGGGCAGGATCTCCTGTCATCTC
ACCTTGCTCCTGCCGAGAAAGTATCCATCATGGCTGATGCAATGCGGCGGCTGCATACGCTTGATCCGGC
TACCTGCCCATTCGACCACCAAGCGAAACATCGCATCGAGCGAGCACGTACTCGGATGGAAGCCGGTCTT
GTCGATCAGGATGATCTGGACGAAGAGCATCAGGGGCTCGCGCCAGCCGAACTGTTCGCCAGGCTCAAGG
CGAGCATGCCCGACGGCGAGGATCTCGTCGTGACCCATGGCGATGCCTGCTTGCCGAATATCATGGTGGA
AAATGGCCGCTTTTCTGGATTCATCGACTGTGGCCGGCTGGGTGTGGCGGACCGCTATCAGGACATAGCG
TTGGCTACCCGTGATATTGCTGAAGAGCTTGGCGGCGAATGGGCTGACCGCTTCCTCGTGCTTTACGGTA
TCGCCGCTCCCGATTCGCAGCGCATCGCCTTCTATCGCCTTCTTGACGAGTTCTTCTGAGCGGGACTCTG
GGGTTCGAAATGACCGACCAAGCGACGCCCAACCTGCCATCACGAGATTTCGATTCCACCGCCGCCTTCT
ATGAAAGGTTGGGCTTCGGAATCGTTTTCCGGGACGCCGGCTGGATGATCCTCCAGCGCGGGGATCTCAT
GCTGGAGTTCTTCGCCCACCCTAGGGGGAGGCTAACTGAAACACGGAAGGAGACAATACCGGAAGGAACC
CGCGCTATGACGGCAATAAAAAGACAGAATAAAACGCACGGTGTTGGGTCGTTTGTTCATAAACGCGGGG
TTCGGTCCCAGGGCTGGCACTCTGTCGATACCCCACCGAGACCCCATTGGGGCCAATACGCCCGCGTTTC
TTCCTTTTCCCCACCCCACCCCCCAAGTTCGGGTGAAGGCCCAGGGCTCGCAGCCAACGTCGGGGCGGCA
GGCCCTGCCATAGCCTCAGGTTACTCATATATACTTTAGATTGATTTAAAACTTCATTTTTAATTTAAAA
GGATCTAGGTGAAGATCCTTTTTGATAATCTCATGACCAAAATCCCTTAACGTGAGTTTTCGTTCCACTG
AGCGTCAGACCCCGTAGAAAAGATCAAAGGATCTTCTTGAGATCCTTTTTTTCTGCGCGTAATCTGCTGC
TTGCAAACAAAAAAACCACCGCTACCAGCGGTGGTTTGTTTGCCGGATCAAGAGCTACCAACTCTTTTTC
CGAAGGTAACTGGCTTCAGCAGAGCGCAGATACCAAATACTGTTCTTCTAGTGTAGCCGTAGTTAGGCCA
CCACTTCAAGAACTCTGTAGCACCGCCTACATACCTCGCTCTGCTAATCCTGTTACCAGTGGCTGCTGCC
AGTGGCGATAAGTCGTGTCTTACCGGGTTGGACTCAAGACGATAGTTACCGGATAAGGCGCAGCGGTCGG
GCTGAACGGGGGGTTCGTGCACACAGCCCAGCTTGGAGCGAACGACCTACACCGAACTGAGATACCTACA
GCGTGAGCTATGAGAAAGCGCCACGCTTCCCGAAGGGAGAAAGGCGGACAGGTATCCGGTAAGCGGCAGG
GTCGGAACAGGAGAGCGCACGAGGGAGCTTCCAGGGGGAAACGCCTGGTATCTTTATAGTCCTGTCGGGT
TTCGCCACCTCTGACTTGAGCGTCGATTTTTGTGATGCTCGTCAGGGGGGCGGAGCCTATGGAAAAACGC
CAGCAACGCGGCCTTTTTACGGTTCCTGGCCTTTTGCTGGCCTTTTGCTCACATGTTCTTTCCTGCGTTA
TCCCCTGATTCTGTGGATAACCGTATTACCGCCATGCATTAGTTATTAATAGTAATCAATTACGGGGTCA
TTAGTTCATAGCCCATATATGGAGTTCCG
