>Addgene plasmid #55882 | mRuby-VASP-5 | depositor partial sequence | sequence record 86788 | insert sequence
GACGTCAGATCCGCTAGCGCTACCGGTCGCCACCATGAACAGCCTGATCAAAGAAAACATGCGGATGAAG
GTGGTGCTGGAAGGCAGCGTGAACGGCCACCAGTTCAAGTGCACCGGCGAGGGCGAGGGCAACCCCTACA
TGGGCACCCAGACCATGCGGATCAAAGTGATCGAGGGCGGACCTCTGCCCTTCGCCTTCGACATCCTGGC
CACATCCTTCATGTACGGCAGCCGGACCTTCATCAAGTACCCCAAGGGCATCCCCGATTTCTTCAAGCAG
AGCTTCCCCGAGGGCTTCACCTGGGAGAGAGTGACCAGATACGAGGACGGCGGCGTGATCACCGTGATGC
AGGACACCAGCCTGGAAGATGGCTGCCTGGTGTACCATGCCCAGGTCAGGGGCGTGAATTTTCCCAGCAA
CGGCGCCGTGATGCAGAAGAAAACCAAGGGCTGGGAGCCCAACACCGAGATGATGTACCCCGCTGACGGC
GGACTGAGAGGCTACACCCACATGGCCCTGAAGGTGGACGGCGGAGGGCACCTGAGCTGCAGCTTCGTGA
CCACCTACCGATCCAAGAAAACCGTGGGCAACATCAAGATGCCCGGCATCCACGCCGTGGACCACCGGCT
GGAAAGGCTGGAAGAGTCCGACAACGAGATGTTCGTGGTGCAGCGGGAGCACGCCGTGGCCAAGTTCGCC
GGCCTGGGCGGAGGGTCCGGACTCAGATCTATGAGCGAGACGGTCATCTGTTCCAGCCGGGCTACTGTGA
TGCTTTATGATGACAGCAACAAGCGATGGCTCCCTGCTGGCACTGGTCCCCAGGCCTTCAGCCGCGTCCA
GATATACCACAACCCCACTGCTAACTCCTTCCGAGTTGTTGGCCGCAAGATGCAGCCGGATCAGCAGGTG
GTTATCAACTGTGCCATCATTCGGGGTGTCAAGTACAATCAGGCCACTCCCATCTTCCATCAGTGGCGAG
ATGCCCGCCAGGTCTGGGGCCTCAACTTCGGCAGCAAGGAGGACGCCATACAGTTTGCAACAGGCATGGC
CAACGCCCTAGAGGCCTTGGAAGGAGGTGGGCCTCCCCCAGCCCCAGCACCCCCTGCCTGGTCTGCCCAG
AATGGTCCCTCCCCAGAGGAGCTGGAACAACAGAAAAGGCAGCCGGAGCATATGGAGCGCCGGGTCTCCA
ATGCAGGAGGCCCACCTGCTCCCCCAGCTGGGGGCCCTCCTCCACCTCCAGGACCTCCCCCTCCTCCAGG
TCCCCCCCCACCCCCAGGTCTGCCCTCCTCAGGGGTATCTGGGGCAGGTCATGGAGCAGGGGCAGCCCCA
CCCCCTGCACCCCCACTCCCTACAACACAGGGCCCCAATAGTGGGGGTTCCGGGGCCCCAGGCCTGGCTG
CTGCCATTGCTGGAGCCAAACTCAGGAAAGTGAGCAAGCAGGAGGAGGCCTCTGGGGGGCCCCTGGCCCC
CAAAGCTGAGAACAGTCGAAGCACTGGTGGGGGGCTTATGGAAGAGATGAACGCCATGCTGGCCCGGAGA
AGAAAAGCCACACAGGTTGGGGAGAAGCCCCCCAAAGACGAGTCAGCCAGTGAGGAGTCAGAGGCCCGAC
TCCCTGCCCAGAGTGAACCTGTGAGAAGACCCTGGGAGAAGAACAGCACAACCTTGCCAAGGATGAAGTC
GTCCTCTTCTGTGACTACCTCCGAGGCCCACCCCTCGACGCCCTGCTCCAGTGATGACTCCGACTTGGAG
AGGGTGAAGCAGGAGCTTCTGGAAGAGGTGCGGAAGGAGCTACAGAAAATGAAAGAGGAAATCATCGAAG
TCTTTGTCCAGGAGCTGAGGAAGCGGGGTTCTCCTTGAGCGGCCGCGACTCTAGATCATAATCAGCCATA
CCACATT
